>Addgene plasmid #47136 | TAL3417 | depositor partial sequence | sequence record 67223 | Insert sequence
ATGGACTACAAAGACCATGACGGTGATTATAAAGATCATGACATCGATTACAAGGATGACGATGACAAGA
TGGCCCCCAAGAAGAAGAGGAAGGTGGGCATTCACCGCGGGGTACCTATGGTGGACTTGAGGACACTCGG
TTATTCGCAACAGCAACAGGAGAAAATCAAGCCTAAGGTCAGGAGCACCGTCGCGCAACACCACGAGGCG
CTTGTGGGGCATGGCTTCACTCATGCGCATATTGTCGCGCTTTCACAGCACCCTGCGGCGCTTGGGACGG
TGGCTGTCAAATACCAAGATATGATTGCGGCCCTGCCCGAAGCCACGCACGAGGCAATTGTAGGGGTCGG
TAAACAGTGGTCGGGAGCGCGAGCACTTGAGGCGCTGCTGACTGTGGCGGGTGAGCTTAGGGGGCCTCCG
CTCCAGCTCGACACCGGGCAGCTGCTGAAGATCGCGAAGAGAGGGGGAGTAACAGCGGTAGAGGCAGTGC
ACGCCTGGCGCAATGCGCTCACCGGGGCCCCCTTGAACCTGACCCCAGACCAGGTAGTCGCAATCGCGTC
GAACATTGGGGGAAAGCAAGCCCTGGAAACCGTGCAAAGGTTGTTGCCGGTCCTTTGTCAAGACCACGGC
CTTACACCGGAGCAAGTCGTGGCCATTGCAAATAATAACGGTGGCAAACAGGCTCTTGAGACGGTTCAGA
GACTTCTCCCAGTTCTCTGTCAAGCCCACGGGCTGACTCCCGATCAAGTTGTAGCGATTGCGTCGAACAT
TGGAGGGAAACAAGCATTGGAGACTGTCCAACGGCTCCTTCCCGTGTTGTGTCAAGCCCACGGTTTGACG
CCTGCACAAGTGGTCGCCATCGCCTCCAATATTGGCGGTAAGCAGGCGCTGGAAACAGTACAGCGCCTGC
TGCCTGTACTGTGCCAGGATCATGGACTGACCCCAGACCAGGTAGTCGCAATCGCGTCAAACGGAGGGGG
AAAGCAAGCCCTGGAAACCGTGCAAAGGTTGTTGCCGGTCCTTTGTCAAGACCACGGCCTTACACCGGAG
CAAGTCGTGGCCATTGCAAATAATAACGGTGGCAAACAGGCTCTTGAGACGGTTCAGAGACTTCTCCCAG
TTCTCTGTCAAGCCCACGGGCTGACTCCCGATCAAGTTGTAGCGATTGCGTCGCATGACGGAGGGAAACA
AGCATTGGAGACTGTCCAACGGCTCCTTCCCGTGTTGTGTCAAGCCCACGGTTTGACGCCTGCACAAGTG
GTCGCCATCGCCAACAACAACGGCGGTAAGCAGGCGCTGGAAACAGTACAGCGCCTGCTGCCTGTACTGT
GCCAGGATCATGGACTGACCCCAGACCAGGTAGTCGCAATCGCGAACAATAATGGGGGAAAGCAAGCCCT
GGAAACCGTGCAAAGGTTGTTGCCGGTCCTTTGTCAAGACCACGGCCTTACACCGGAGCAAGTCGTGGCC
ATTGCAAATAATAACGGTGGCAAACAGGCTCTTGAGACGGTTCAGAGACTTCTCCCAGTTCTCTGTCAAG
CCCACGGGCTGACTCCCGATCAAGTTGTAGCGATTGCGTCCAACGGTGGAGGGAAACAAGCATTGGAGAC
TGTCCAACGGCTCCTTCCCGTGTTGTGTCAAGCCCACGGTTTGACGCCTGCACAAGTGGTCGCCATCGCC
AACAACAACGGCGGTAAGCAGGCGCTGGAAACAGTACAGCGCCTGCTGCCTGTACTGTGCCAGGATCATG
GACTGACCCCAGACCAGGTAGTCGCAATCGCGTCGAACATTGGGGGAAAGCAAGCCCTGGAAACCGTGCA
AAGGTTGTTGCCGGTCCTTTGTCAAGACCACGGCCTTACACCGGAGCAAGTCGTGGCCATTGCAAATAAT
AACGGTGGCAAACAGGCTCTTGAGACGGTTCAGAGACTTCTCCCAGTTCTCTGTCAAGCCCACGGGCTGA
CTCCCGATCAAGTTGTAGCGATTGCGTCGCATGACGGAGGGAAACAAGCATTGGAGACTGTCCAACGGCT
CCTTCCCGTGTTGTGTCAAGCCCACGGTTTGACGCCTGCACAAGTGGTCGCCATCGCCTCGAATGGCGGC
GGTAAGCAGGCGCTGGAAACAGTACAGCGCCTGCTGCCTGTACTGTGCCAGGATCATGGACTGACACCCG
AACAGGTGGTCGCCATTGCTAATAATAACGGAGGACGGCCAGCCTTGGAG
