>Addgene plasmid #47136 | TAL3417 | addgene partial sequence | sequence record 68645 | JDS-TALEN-F 5'-TAGGGGTCGGTAAACAGTGG-3'
TGTGGCGGGTGAGCTTAGGGGGCCTCCGCTCCAGCTCGACACCGGGCAGCTGCTGAAGATCGCGAAGAGA
GGGGGAGTAACAGCGGTAGAGGCAGTGCACGCCTGGCGCAATGCGCTCACCGGGGCCCCCTTGAACCTGA
CCCCAGACCAGGTAGTCGCAATCGCGTCGAACATTGGGGGAAAGCAAGCCCTGGAAACCGTGCAAAGGTT
GTTGCCGGTCCTTTGTCAAGACCACGGCCTTACACCGGAGCAAGTCGTGGCCATTGCAAATAATAACGGT
GGCAAACAGGCTCTTGAGACGGTTCAGAGACTTCTCCCAGTTCTCTGTCAAGCCCACGGGCTGACTCCCG
ATCAAGTTGTAGCGATTGCGTCGAACATTGGAGGGAAACAAGCATTGGAGACTGTCCAACGGCTCCTTCC
CGTGTTGTGTCAAGCCCACGGTTTGACGCCTGCACAAGTGGTCGCCATCGCCTCCAATATTGGCGGTAAG
CAGGCGCTGGAAACAGTACAGCGCCTGCTGCCTGTACTGTGCCAGGATCATGGACTGACCCCAGACCAGG
TAGTCGCAATCGCGTCAAACGGAGGGGGAAAGCAAGCCCTGGAAACCGTGCAAAGGTTGTTGCCGGTCCT
TTGTCAAGACCACGGCCTTACACCGGAGCAAGTCGTGGCCATTGCAAATAATAACGGTGGCAAACAGGCT
CTTGAGACGGTTCAGAGACTTCTCCCAGTTCTCTGTCAAGCCCACGGGCTGACTCCCGATCAAGTTGTAG
CGATTGCGTCGCATGACGGA
