[The description below was written by a language model from this plasmid's Addgene catalogue record.]
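Description:
TAL3417 is a TALEN expression plasmid built on the JDS74 backbone, a mammalian expression vector that also carries a T7 promoter. It encodes the "right" monomer of a TALE nuclease pair designed against the zebrafish (D. rerio) dcps gene. The insert of about 1.4 kb is not the dcps coding sequence. It is an engineered array of TAL effector repeats whose order specifies recognition of a defined half-site in the dcps locus. The array was assembled into the roughly 6.4 kb backbone through BsmBI sites that were destroyed during cloning. This places the array in frame with backbone-encoded sequences: an N-terminal 3X Flag tag and a C-terminal wild-type FokI nuclease domain. The plasmid is maintained at high copy in E. coli under ampicillin selection. The record lists no feature table, so the origin of replication and polyadenylation signal are not explicitly stated, although the BGH reverse sequencing primer suggests a BGH terminator region downstream of the insert.

Expression in mammalian cells is driven by the CMV promoter. The T7 designation indicates that the same cassette can serve as a template for in vitro transcription, the usual way of making TALEN mRNA for injection into zebrafish embryos. FokI cleaves only as a dimer, so this right-hand monomer is meant to be used with a matching left-hand TALEN that binds the opposite strand across a spacer. Together they produce a double-strand break whose error-prone repair yields indel mutations. The insert name suggests it belongs to a set of community-oriented zebrafish TALENs, and the associated publication describes targeted gene disruption in somatic zebrafish cells. The Flag tag allows detection of the expressed nuclease.
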