Addgene plasmid #47136: TAL3417
Depositing lab: Keith Joung. Depositing organization: Massachusetts General Hospital. Publication: Targeted gene disruption in somatic zebrafish cells using engineered TALENs. Sander JD, Cade L, Khayter C, Reyon D, Peterson RT, Joung JK, Yeh JR. Nat Biotechnol. 2011 Aug 5;29(8):697-8. doi: 10.1038/nbt.1934. PubMed 21822241.
Backbone
  Vector backbone: JDS74
  Backbone manufacturer: Addgene plasmid #32288
  Backbone size w/o insert (bp): 6447
  Vector type: Mammalian Expression ; T7
Growth in bacteria
  Bacterial resistance: Ampicillin, 100 μg/mL
  Growth temperature: 37°C
  Growth strain: XL1 Blue
  Copy number: High Copy
Gene/Insert
  Gene/Insert name: ZebrafishCommunity-dcps-right (alt name: dcps)
  Species: D. rerio (zebrafish)
  Insert size (bp): 1430
  Entrez Gene: dcps (a.k.a. wu:fa04d04, zgc:109723)
  Promoter: CMV
  Tag / fusion protein: 3X Flag (N terminal on backbone); WT FOKI (C terminal on backbone)
  Cloning method: Restriction Enzyme; 5′ cloning site BsmBI (destroyed during cloning); 3′ cloning site BsmBI (destroyed during cloning)
  Sequencing primers: 5′ CMV-F; 3′ BGH-rev
Terms and licenses: Academic/Nonprofit Terms; Industry Terms: Not Available to Industry
Depositor comments: Target binding site: TAGAATGCGGGTGAGCTG It is strongly recommended that users perform a diagnostic digest to verify this plasmid prior to use. For example, a double digest of the plasmid with BamHI and KpnI should result in two bands at 2.3kb and 5.8kb.
How to cite: TAL3417 was a gift from Keith Joung (Addgene plasmid # 47136 ; http://n2t.net/addgene:47136 ; RRID:Addgene_47136)
